Addgene plasmid #171307: pFTK035
Purpose: Part Plasmid Entry Vector (LVL0) from the Fungal Modular Cloning ToolKit.
Depositing lab: Arnold Driessen. Depositing organization: University of Groningen. Publication: Modular Synthetic Biology Toolkit for Filamentous Fungi. Mozsik L, Pohl C, Meyer V, Bovenberg RAL, Nygard Y, Driessen AJM. ACS Synth Biol. 2021 Nov 2. doi: 10.1021/acssynbio.1c00260. PubMed 34726388.
Backbone
  Vector backbone: pICH41308
  Vector type: Bacterial Expression, Yeast Expression, Synthetic Biology
Growth in bacteria
  Bacterial resistance: Spectinomycin, 50 μg/mL
  Growth temperature: 37°C
  Growth strain: DH5alpha
  Copy number: High Copy
Gene/Insert
  Gene/Insert name: ergA Pc22g15550 terbinafine, selection marker
  Species: Penicillium, Aspergillus, or other fungal sources
  Mutation: n/a
  Cloning method: Restriction Enzyme; 5′ cloning site Unknown (unknown if destroyed)
Terms and licenses: Academic/Nonprofit Terms; Industry Terms: Not Available to Industry
How to cite: pFTK035 was a gift from Arnold Driessen (Addgene plasmid # 171307 ; http://n2t.net/addgene:171307 ; RRID:Addgene_171307)
