[The description below was written by a language model from this plasmid's Addgene catalogue record and pLannotate feature annotations shown in this document.]
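Description:
pFTK035 is a level 0 (LVL0) part plasmid from the Fungal Modular Cloning ToolKit, a synthetic biology collection designed for assembling genetic constructs for filamentous fungi. It is built on the pICH41308 backbone, a standard MoClo entry vector, and is maintained in E. coli as a high-copy plasmid through a ColE1/pUC-type origin of replication. Bacterial selection is by spectinomycin, conferred by the aadA aminoglycoside adenylyltransferase gene, which the annotation places downstream of a bla-type (AmpR) promoter. The short fragments annotated as an integrase, a gentamicin acetyltransferase and lacI are most likely non-functional remnants of the integron-derived resistance cassette and of the original lacZ cloning region, rather than working genes.

The stored part is ergA (Pc22g15550), listed as a terbinafine selection marker from a fungal source; the locus tag points to Penicillium. ergA encodes squalene epoxidase, the ergosterol-pathway enzyme targeted by terbinafine, so raising its expression can let transformed fungi grow in the presence of the drug and provides a dominant marker. The automated feature table does not annotate the insert. It covers only backbone elements in roughly the first 2.2 kb of the 3,732 nt sequence, so the remaining unannotated region presumably holds the ergA part. The record does not state the part's boundaries, the flanking Type IIS sites and fusion overhangs, or whether any promoter or terminator is included. As a level 0 module, the plasmid is not meant to be used for expression on its own. It serves as a donor in Golden Gate assembly, where the marker is combined with other toolkit parts into transcription units and multigene constructs for fungal transformation.
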