Features (pLannotate 1.2.2; 6 found; start..end, strand, type, name):
    110..214     +  promoter       AmpR promoter: bla
    205..285     -  CDS            int (fragment): INT2_ECOLX - Protein inferred from homology: Swiss-Prot protein existence level 3. Putative integrase believed to be involved in the insertion of antibiotic resistance genes into plasmids and transposons. From Escherichia coli.
    373..429     +  CDS            GmR (fragment): gentamycin acetyltransferase; aacC1; confers resistance to gentamycin
    436..1224    +  CDS            aadA: S3AD_ECOLX - Experimental evidence at protein level: Swiss-Prot protein existence level 1. Mediates bacterial resistance to the antibiotics streptomycin and spectinomycin. From Escherichia coli.
   1398..1986    +  rep_origin     ori: high-copy-number ColE1/pMB1/pBR322/pUC origin of replication
   2169..2218    +  CDS            lacI (fragment): lac repressor; lacI; The lac repressor binds to the lac operator to inhibit transcription in E. coli. This inhibition can be relieved by adding lactose or isopropyl-β-D-thiogalactopyranoside (IPTG).
>Addgene plasmid #171307 | pFTK035 | addgene full sequence | sequence record 350178 | Addgene NGS Result
GTGGCTCTTCAGTGGACGAAAGGGCCTCGTGATACGCCTATTTTTATAGGTTAATGTCATGATAATAATG
GTTTCTTAGACGTCAGGTGGCACTTTTCGGGGAAATGTGCGCGGAACCCCTATTTGTTTATTTTTCTAAA
TACATTCAAATATGTATCCGCTCATGAGACAATAACCCTGATAAATGCTTCAATAATATTGAAAAAGGAA
GAGTATGCGCTCACGCAACTGGTCCAGAACCTTGACCGAACGCAGCGGTGGTAACGGCGCAGTGGCGGTT
TTCATGGCTTGTTATGACTGTTTTTTTTTGGGGTACAGTCTATGCCTCGGGCATCCAAGCAGCAAGCGCG
TTACGCCGTGGGTCGATGTTTGATGTTATGGAGCAGCAACGATGTTACGCAGCAGGGCAGTCGCCCTAAA
ACAAAGTTAAACATCATGAGGGAAGCGGTGATCGCCGAAGTATCGACTCAACTATCAGAGGTAGTTGGCG
TCATCGAGCGCCATCTCGAACCGACGTTGCTGGCCGTACATTTGTACGGCTCCGCAGTGGATGGCGGCCT
GAAGCCACACAGCGATATTGATTTGCTGGTTACGGTGACCGTAAGGCTTGATGAAACAACGCGGCGAGCT
TTGATCAACGACCTTTTGGAAACTTCGGCTTCCCCTGGAGAGAGCGAGATTCTCCGCGCTGTAGAAGTCA
CCATTGTTGTGCACGACGACATCATTCCGTGGCGTTATCCAGCTAAGCGCGAACTGCAATTTGGAGAATG
GCAGCGCAATGACATTCTTGCAGGTATCTTCGAGCCAGCCACGATCGACATTGATCTGGCTATCTTGCTG
ACAAAAGCAAGAGAACATAGCGTTGCCTTGGTAGGTCCAGCGGCGGAGGAACTCTTTGATCCGGTTCCTG
AACAGGATCTATTTGAGGCGCTAAATGAAACCTTAACGCTATGGAACTCGCCGCCCGACTGGGCTGGCGA
TGAGCGAAATGTAGTGCTTACGTTGTCCCGCATTTGGTACAGCGCAGTAACCGGCAAAATCGCGCCGAAG
GATGTCGCTGCCGACTGGGCAATGGAGCGCCTGCCGGCCCAGTATCAGCCCGTCATACTTGAAGCTAGAC
AGGCTTATCTTGGACAAGAAGAAGATCGCTTGGCCTCGCGCGCAGATCAGTTGGAAGAATTTGTCCATTA
CGTAAAAGGCGAGATCACCAAGGTAGTCGGCAAATAACTGTCAGACCAAGTTTACTCATATATACTTTAG
ATTGATTTAAAACTTCATTTTTAATTTAAAAGGATCTAGGTGAAGATCCTTTTTGATAATCTCATGACCA
AAATCCCTTAACGTGAGTTTTCGTTCCACTGAGCGTCAGACCCCGTAGAAAAGATCAAAGGATCTTCTTG
AGATCCTTTTTTTCTGCGCGTAATCTGCTGCTTGCAAACAAAAAAACCACCGCTACCAGCGGTGGTTTGT
TTGCCGGATCAAGAGCTACCAACTCTTTTTCCGAAGGTAACTGGCTTCAGCAGAGCGCAGATACCAAATA
CTGTTCTTCTAGTGTAGCCGTAGTTAGGCCACCACTTCAAGAACTCTGTAGCACCGCCTACATACCTCGC
TCTGCTAATCCTGTTACCAGTGGCTGCTGCCAGTGGCGATAAGTCGTGTCTTACCGGGTTGGACTCAAGA
CGATAGTTACCGGATAAGGCGCAGCGGTCGGGCTGAACGGGGGGTTCGTGCACACAGCCCAGCTTGGAGC
GAACGACCTACACCGAACTGAGATACCTACAGCGTGAGCTATGAGAAAGCGCCACGCTTCCCGAAGGGAG
AAAGGCGGACAGGTATCCGGTAAGCGGCAGGGTCGGAACAGGAGAGCGCACGAGGGAGCTTCCAGGGGGA
AACGCCTGGTATCTTTATAGTCCTGTCGGGTTTCGCCACCTCTGACTTGAGCGTCGATTTTTGTGATGCT
CGTCAGGGGGGCGGAGCCTATGGAAAAACGCCAGCAACGCGGCCTTTTTACGGTTCCTGGCCTTTTGCTG
GCCTTTTGCTCACATGTTCTTTCCTGCGTTATCCCCTGATTCTGTGGATAACCGTATTACCGCCTTTGAG
TGAGCTGATACCGCTCGCCGCAGCCGAACGACCGAGCGCAGCGAGTCAGTGAGCGAGGAAGCGGAAGAGC
GCCCAATACGCAAACCGCCTCTCCCCGCGCGTTGGCCGATTCATTAATCACTCTGTGGTCTCAATGATGA
CCTTGCTCAATGGCCACGCCTCCCTCTCCCCGGCCGCTCAACGCCGCATCGAACACCATGAAGCTGATAT
TGTAATTGTGGGTGCCGGAGTCCTCGGCTGTGCACTTGCAGTTGCACTGGGAAATCAAGGGCGCAGTGTA
ATCCTGCTGGAGAAGTCGTTGGAAGAGCCCAACCGTATTGTTGGTGAACTACTCCAACCGGGAGGTGTTC
AGGCGCTCGAGCAACTAGGGCTACGGGATTGTCTGGAAGATATCGATGGCATCAATGTGAAGGGATACTG
GGTTACTTACTTTGGGGAGCCGGTTCTCCTCGAATACCCCAAGTCCAGCCCAACCTCGCCTACACCGTTG
GGACGAGCCTTCCACCATGGCCGATTCGTGATGAAACTACGGGCAGCCGCTCTGTCGTGCCCCAATGTCA
CGGTGGTCGAAACCAAGGTTACCGGCCTCATCACATCCTCATATACTCAGGAAGTCCTTGGAGTCGAGTG
TATAACCAAGGATGTCAAGGACTGCTACTTCGGTCAACTCACCGTGGCCGCCGACGGTTATAACTCCGTT
TTCCGCAAGGAACACCACCAGTATACACCCAAACGGCGCTCAAAGTTCCATGGCTTGGAGCTCATCGATG
CTAAACTGCCCGCTCCCAACACTGGTCATGTGCTTCTCAGCGATAATCCACCCGTACTTATGTACCAGAT
CGGCACCCATGAAACCCGAATCCTTATCGATATCCCTGATAACCTGCCTGCGGCCTCGGTCAAGAACGGT
GGTGTCAAGGGTTACATGCGAAACAACATCCTGCCCAAGCTCCCAGAGGGTGTCCAGCAGTCGTTCTCCG
ATGCCCTAGAGAAGGGCCAGCTACGGTCAATGCCGAACTCGTTCCTGCCTGCCTCGGCCAACAAGACACC
CGGCTTGATGATTCTGGGCGATGCGCTTAACATGCGGCACCCTCTCACAGGTGGAGGCATGACTGTGGCG
CTCAACGATGTTTGTGTCATCCGCGAATTGCTCAGCCCAGAGCGCGTGCCCAACCTCTCCAATACAGGCC
TTGTTCTCGAGCAGCTCGCAGAGTTCCACTGGAAACGAAAGAACTCATCTTCGGTCATCAATATCCTCGC
ACAGGCTCTCTATGCGCTCTTCGCTGCAGACAGTACGCACGCTCACTCTTCAGGTTAATTTGCAATAACT
AACTGTTCATTCAACAGACTATTACCTCAAAGCTCTTCAGCGTGGCTGTTTCCGCTACTTCCAGATTGGA
CCAGTTGGCGGCCCTGTCGGGTTGTTAGCCGGTCTAATCAAGAAACCCCTCGTCCTTGTCAGCCACTTCT
TCTCCGTTGCCTTCCTCGCCATCTGGGTCCACATATGCGATACCCCTCTGTCCAAGCTATTCCTAGCCCC
ATACTACGCCGTCATGATATTGTACACAGCCTCTGTCGTGATTTTGCCATACATCTGGACCGAGATCTGG
TACTGAGCTTTGAGACCACGAA
